Addgene plasmid #153802: pGBW-m4252807
Purpose: Mammalian expression plasmid for SARS-CoV-2 E (envelope)
Depositing lab: Ginkgo Bioworks & Benjie Chen. Depositing organization: Ginkgo Bioworks.
Backbone
  Vector backbone: pTwist_CMV_Puro_6 with AarI site removed
  Backbone size w/o insert (bp): 6080
  Vector type: Mammalian Expression
  Selectable markers: Puromycin
Growth in bacteria
  Bacterial resistance: Ampicillin, 100 μg/mL
  Growth temperature: 37°C
  Growth strain: DH5alpha
  Copy number: High Copy
Gene/Insert
  Gene/Insert name: SARS-CoV-2 E (envelope) (alt names: envelope protein; E protein)
  Species: Severe acute respiratory syndrome coronavirus 2
  Insert size (bp): 221
  Mutation: wt
  Entrez Gene: E (a.k.a. GU280_gp04)
  Promoter: CMV
  Tag / fusion protein: Cleavable TEV;TRX (C terminal on backbone)
  Cloning method: Unknown
Resource information
  A portion of this plasmid was derived from a plasmid made by: GinkgoBioworks
Depositor comments: NCBI reference sequence: 43740570
How to cite: pGBW-m4252807 was a gift from Ginkgo Bioworks & Benjie Chen (Addgene plasmid # 153802 ; http://n2t.net/addgene:153802 ; RRID:Addgene_153802)
