[The description below was written by a language model from this plasmid's Addgene catalogue record and pLannotate feature annotations shown in this document.]
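Description:
pGBW-m4252807 is a mammalian expression plasmid for the wild-type envelope (E) protein of SARS-CoV-2, built on a pTwist_CMV_Puro_6 backbone from which an AarI site was removed. It is propagated in E. coli as a high-copy plasmid through a ColE1/pUC-type origin and selected with ampicillin via a full-length β-lactamase gene. For selection in mammalian cells it carries a separate cassette in which the human ubiquitin C promoter drives puromycin N-acetyltransferase, followed by a synthetic polyadenylation signal. The sequenced record is 6,731 nt.

The payload is driven by CMV immediate-early regulatory elements; the annotation detects the CMV enhancer and partial or truncated matches to the CMV promoter, in line with the catalogue's listing of CMV as the promoter. Downstream lies the short E coding sequence, encoding the small viroporin involved in virion morphogenesis and assembly. It is followed in the same orientation by E. coli thioredoxin (trxA) and a 6xHis tag. The catalogue describes this backbone-encoded C-terminal fusion as a TEV-cleavable TRX tag. The TEV site is not separately annotated but would fit the short gap between E and trxA, and the His tag appears only in the feature table. An SV40 poly(A) signal region lies after the fusion, though it is annotated on the reverse strand. The expression unit is bracketed by β-globin insulator fragments and by bacterial T7 and rrnG terminators, which help isolate it from neighbouring transcription.

The design supports transient expression or puromycin-selected expression of tagged E protein in mammalian cells. The thioredoxin and His tags could aid solubility, detection or affinity purification, and the fusion partner could be removed with TEV protease.
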