Features (pLannotate 1.2.2; 21 found; start..end, strand, type, name):
    171..235     -  CDS            bla(M) (fragment): β-lactamase lacking the signal sequence; bla(M); allows cytosolic expression of β-lactamase
    499..1708    +  promoter       UbC promoter: human ubiquitin C promoter
   1712..2309    +  CDS            PuroR (fragment): puromycin N-acetyltransferase; pac from Streptomyces; confers resistance to puromycin
   2338..2386    +  polyA_signal   poly(A) signal: synthetic polyadenylation signal
   2652..3512    +  CDS            AmpR: β-lactamase; bla; confers resistance to ampicillin, carbenicillin, and related antibiotics
   3525..3661    +  terminator     rrnG terminator: transcription terminator from the E. coli ribosomal RNA rrnG operon (Albrechtsen et al., 1991)
   3813..3884    +  misc_feature   5' β-globin insulator: insulator upstream of the human β-globin locus (Farrell et al., 2002)
   3889..3935    -  terminator     T7 terminator: transcription terminator for bacteriophage T7 RNA polymerase
   3953..4001    -  polyA_signal   poly(A) signal: synthetic polyadenylation signal
   4082..4385    +  enhancer       CMV enhancer: human cytomegalovirus immediate early enhancer
   4458..4475    -  promoter       CMV promoter (fragment): human cytomegalovirus (CMV) immediate early promoter
   4538..4589    +  promoter       CMVd2 promoter: truncated human cytomegalovirus (CMV) immediate early promoter that yields moderately reduced expression relative to the full-length promoter
   4664..4888    +  CDS            E: VEMP_SARS2 - Experimental evidence at protein level: Swiss-Prot protein existence level 1. Plays a central role in virus morphogenesis and assembly. Acts as a viroporin and self-assembles in host membranes forming pentameric protein-lipid pores that allow ion transport. Also plays a role in the induction of apoptosis (By similarity). Regulates the localization of S protein at cis-Golgi, the place of virus budding (PubMed:33229438). May act by slowing down the cell secretory pathway (PubMed:33229438). May interfere with tight-junction stability by interacting with host MPP5. This would result i
   4910..5236    +  CDS            trxA: THIO_ECO57 - Experimental evidence at protein level: Swiss-Prot protein existence level 1. Participates in various redox reactions through the reversible oxidation of its active center dithiol to a disulfide and catalyzes dithiol-disulfide exchange reactions. From Escherichia coli O157:H7.
   5258..5275    +  CDS            6xHis: 6xHis affinity tag
   5352..5473    -  polyA_signal   SV40 poly(A) signal: SV40 polyadenylation signal
   5496..5565    -  CDS            large T antigen (fragment): large T antigen from SV40 (simian virus 40)
   5588..5634    +  terminator     T7 terminator: transcription terminator for bacteriophage T7 RNA polymerase
   5664..5800    +  terminator     rrnG terminator: transcription terminator from the E. coli ribosomal RNA rrnG operon (Albrechtsen et al., 1991)
   5845..5916    +  misc_feature   3' β-globin insulator: insulator downstream of the human β-globin locus (Farrell et al., 2002)
   6142..6730    -  rep_origin     ori: high-copy-number ColE1/pMB1/pBR322/pUC origin of replication
>Addgene plasmid #153802 | pGBW-m4252807 | addgene full sequence | sequence record 307314 | Ginkgo NGS Result
AAGATCCTTTGATCTTTTCTACGGGGTCTGACGCTCAGTGGAACGAAAACTCACGTTAAGGGATTTTGGT
CATGAGATTATCAAAAAGGATCTTCACCTAGATCCTTTTAAATTAAAAATGAAGTTTTAAATCAATCTAA
AGTATATATGAGTAAACTTGGTCTGACAGTTACCAATGCTTAATCAGTGAGGCACCTATCTCAGCGATCT
GTCTATTTCGTTCATCCATAGTTGCATTTAAATTTCCGAACTCTCCAAGGCCCTCGTCGGAAAATCTTCA
AACCTTTCGTCCGATCCATCTTGCAGGCTACCTCTCGAACGAACTATCGCAAGTCTCTTGGCCGGCCTTG
CGCCTTGGCTATTGCTTGGCAGCGCCTATCGCCAGGTATTACTCCAATCCCGAATATCCGAGATCGGGAT
CACCCGAGAGAAGTTCAACCTACATCCTCAATCCCGATCTATCCGAGATCCGAGGAATATCGAAATCGGG
GCGCGCCTGGCCTCCGCGCCGGGTTTTGGCGCCTCCCGCGGGCGCCCCCCTCGTCACGGCGAGCGCTGCC
ACGTCAGACGAAGGGCGCAGGAGCGTCCTGATCCTTCCGCCCGGACGCTCAGGACAGCGGCCCGCTGCTC
ATAAGACTCGGCCTTAGAACCCCAGTATCAGCAGAAGGACATTTTAGGACGGGACTTGGGTGACTCTAGG
GCACTGGTTTTCTTTCCAGAGAGCGGAACAGGCGAGGAAAAGTAGTCCCTTCTCGGCGATTCTGCGGAGG
GATCTCCGTGGGGCGGTGAACGCCGATGATTATATAAGGACGCGCCGGGTGTGGCACAGCTAGTTCCGTC
GCAGCCGGGATTTGGGTCGCGGTTCTTGTTTGTGGATCGCTGTGATCGTCACTTGGTGAGTAGCGGGCTG
CTGGGCTGGCCGGGGCTTTCGTGGCCGCCGGGCCGCTCGGTGGGACGGAAGCGTGTGGAGAGACCGCCAA
GGGCTGTAGTCTGGGTCCGCGAGCAAGGTTGCCCTGAACTGGGGGTTGGGGGGAGCGCAGCAAAATGGCG
GCTGTTCCCGAGTCTTGAATGGAAGACGCTTGTGAGGCGGGCTGTGAGGTCGTTGAAACAAGGTGGGGGG
CATGGTGGGCGGCAAGAACCCAAGGTCTTGAGCCCTTCGCTAATGCGGGAAAGCTCTTATTCGGGTGAGA
TGGGCTGGGCACCATCTGGGGACCCTGACGTGAAGTTTGTCACTGACTGGAGAACTCGGTTTGTCGTCTG
TTGCGGGGGCGGCAGTTATGGCGGTGCCGTTGGGCAGTGCACCCGTACCTTTGGGAGCGCGCGCCCTCGT
CGTGTCGTGACGTCACCCGTTCTGTTGGCTTATAATGCAGGGTGGGGCCACCAGCCGGTAGGTGTGCGGT
AGGCTTTTCTCCGTCGCAGGACGCAGGGTTCGGGCCTAGGGTAGGCTCTCCTGAATCGACAGGCGCCGGA
CCTCTGGTGAGGGGAGGGATAAGTGAGGCGTCAGTTTCTTTGGTCGGTTTTATGTACCTATCTTCTTAAG
TAGCTGAAGCTCCGGTTTTGAACTATGCGCTCGGGGTTGGCGAGTGTGTTTTGTGAAGTTTTTTAGGCAC
CTTTTGAAATGTAATCATTTGGGTCAATATGTAATTTTCAGTGTTAGACTTGTAAATTGTCCGCTAAATT
CTGGCCGTTTTTGGCTTTTTTGTTAGACAACATGACCGAGTACAAGCCCACGGTGCGCCTCGCCACCCGC
GACGACGTCCCCAGGGCCGTACGCACCCTCGCCGCCGCGTTCGCCGACTACCCCGCCACGCGCCACACCG
TCGATCCGGACCGCCACATCGAGCGGGTCACCGAGCTGCAAGAACTCTTCCTCACGCGCGTCGGGCTCGA
CATCGGCAAGGTGTGGGTCGCGGACGACGGCGCCGCGGTGGCGGTCTGGACCACGCCGGAGAGCGTCGAA
GCGGGGGCGGTGTTCGCCGAGATCGGCCCGCGCATGGCCGAGTTGAGCGGTTCCCGGCTGGCCGCGCAGC
AACAGATGGAGGGCCTCCTGGCGCCGCACCGGCCCAAGGAGCCCGCGTGGTTCCTGGCCACCGTCGGCGT
CTCGCCCGACCACCAGGGCAAGGGTCTGGGCAGCGCCGTCGTGCTCCCCGGAGTGGAGGCCGCCGAGCGC
GCCGGGGTGCCCGCCTTCCTGGAGACCTCCGCGCCCCGCAACCTCCCCTTCTACGAGCGGCTCGGCTTCA
CCGTCACCGCCGACGTCGAGGTGCCCGAAGGACCGCGCACCTGGTGCATGACCCGCAAGCCCGGTGCCTA
GGCTAGTATGTAAGCCTAGTCTTAGATAATAAAATCGCTATCCATCGAAGATGGATGTGTGTTGGTTTTT
TGTGTGTGTAACGCTAGGCGCGCCTGGTGTACCGAGAACGATCCTCTCAGTGCGAGTCTCGACGATCCAT
ATCGTTGCTTGGCAGTCAGCCAGTCGGAATCCAGCTTGGGACCCAGGAAGTCCAATCGTCAGATATTGTA
CTCAAGCCTGGTCACGGCAGCGTACCGATCTGTTTAAACCTAGATATTGATAGTCTGATCGGTCAACGTA
TAATCGAGTCCTAGCTTTTGCAAACATCTATCAAGAGACAGGATCAGCAGGAGGCTTTCGCATGAGTATT
CAACATTTCCGTGTCGCCCTTATTCCCTTTTTTGCGGCATTTTGCCTTCCTGTTTTTGCTCACCCAGAAA
CGCTGGTGAAAGTAAAAGATGCTGAAGATCAGTTGGGTGCGCGAGTGGGTTACATCGAACTGGATCTCAA
CAGCGGTAAGATCCTTGAGAGTTTTCGCCCCGAAGAACGCTTTCCAATGATGAGCACTTTTAAAGTTCTG
CTATGTGGCGCGGTATTATCCCGTATTGACGCCGGGCAAGAGCAACTCGGTCGCCGCATACACTATTCTC
AGAATGACTTGGTTGAGTATTCACCAGTCACAGAAAAGCATCTTACGGATGGCATGACAGTAAGAGAATT
ATGCAGTGCTGCCATAACCATGAGTGATAACACTGCGGCCAACTTACTTCTGACAACGATTGGAGGACCG
AAGGAGCTAACCGCTTTTTTGCACAACATGGGGGATCATGTAACTCGCCTTGATCGTTGGGAACCGGAGC
TGAATGAAGCCATACCAAACGACGAGCGTGACACCACGATGCCTGTAGCAATGGCAACAACCTTGCGTAA
ACTATTAACTGGCGAACTACTTACTCTAGCTTCCCGGCAACAGTTGATAGACTGGATGGAGGCGGATAAA
GTTGCAGGACCACTTCTGCGCTCGGCCCTTCCGGCTGGCTGGTTTATTGCTGATAAATCTGGAGCCGGTG
AGCGTGGGTCTCGCGGTATCATTGCAGCACTGGGGCCAGATGGTAAGCCCTCCCGTATCGTAGTTATCTA
CACGACGGGGAGTCAGGCAACTATGGATGAACGAAATAGACAGATCGCTGAGATAGGTGCCTCACTGATT
AAGCATTGGTAACCGATTCTAGGTGCATTGGCGCAGAAAAAAATGCCTGATGCGACGCTGCGCGTCTTAT
ACTCCCACATATGCCAGATTCAGCAACGGATACGGCTTCCCCAACTTGCCCACTTCCATACGTGTCCTCC
TTACCAGAAATTTATCCTTAAGATCCCGAATCGTTTAAACTCGACTCTGGCTCTATCGAATCTCCGTCGT
TTCGAGCTTACGCGAACAGCCGTGGCGCTCATTTGCTCGTCGGGCATCGAATCTCGTCAGCTATCGTCAG
CTTACCTTTTTGGCAGCGATCGCGGCTCCCGACATCTTGGACCATTAGCTCCACAGGTATCTTCTTCCCT
CTAGTGGTCATAACAGCAGCTTCAGCTACCTCTCAATTCAAAAAACCCCTCAAGACCCGTTTAGAGGCCC
CAAGGGGTTATGCTATCAATCGTTGCGTTACACACACAAAAAACCAACACACATCCATCTTCGATGGATA
GCGATTTTATTATCTAACTGCTGATCGAGTGTAGCCAGATCTAGTAATCAATTACGGGGTCATTAGTTCA
TAGCCCATATATGGAGTTCCGCGTTACATAACTTACGGTAAATGGCCCGCCTGGCTGACCGCCCAACGAC
CCCCGCCCATTGACGTCAATAATGACGTATGTTCCCATAGTAACGCCAATAGGGACTTTCCATTGACGTC
AATGGGTGGAGTATTTACGGTAAACTGCCCACTTGGCAGTACATCAAGTGTATCATATGCCAAGTACGCC
CCCTATTGACGTCAATGACGGTAAATGGCCCGCCTGGCATTATGCCCAGTACATGACCTTATGGGACTTT
CCTACTTGGCAGTACATCTACGTATTAGTCATCGCTATTACCATGCTGATGCGGTTTTGGCAGTACATCA
ATGGGCGTGGATAGCGGTTTGACTCACGGGGATTTCCAAGTCTCCACCCCATTGACGTCAATGGGAGTTT
GTTTTGGCACCAAAATCAACGGGACTTTCCAAAATGTCGTAACAACTCCGCCCCATTGACGCAAATGGGC
GGTAGGCGTGTACGGTGGGAGGTCTATATAAGCAGAGCTGGTTTAGTGAACCGTCAGATCAGATCTTTGT
CGATCCTACCATCCACTCGACACACCCGCCAGCGGCCGCCACCATGTACTCATTCGTTTCGGAAGAGACA
GGTACGTTAATAGTTAATAGCGTACTTCTTTTTCTTGCTTTCGTGGTATTCTTGCTAGTTACACTAGCCA
TCCTTACTGCGCTTCGATTGTGTGCGTACTGCTGCAATATTGTTAACGTGAGTCTTGTAAAACCTTCTTT
TTACGTTTACTCTCGTGTTAAAAATCTGAATTCTTCTAGAGTTCCTGATCTTCTGGTCGAAAACCTTTAC
TTTCAGTCGATGAGTGACAAAATCATTCATCTAACCGATGACTCCTTTGATACAGACGTGTTGAAGGCCG
ATGGTGCGATACTGGTAGATTTCTGGGCTGAATGGTGTGGCCCGTGCAAGATGATCGCACCCATTCTGGA
CGAGATCGCCGACGAGTATCAAGGAAAATTAACTGTCGCTAAGCTTAATATAGATCAGAACCCAGGGACG
GCACCTAAATACGGCATCAGGGGAATACCTACCCTCCTGCTCTTTAAGAATGGGGAAGTTGCCGCGACAA
AAGTGGGAGCCCTGTCTAAGGGCCAGCTAAAAGAGTTCTTGGACGCTAACCTGGCAGGTTCAGGCTCGGG
GCACATGCACCATCACCATCACCATAGCAGCGGGCTCGTGCCACGCGGCTAAGCTAGCTTGACTGACTGA
GATACAGCGTACCTTCAGCTCACAGACATGATAAGATACATTGATGAGTTTGGACAAACCACAACTAGAA
TGCAGTGAAAAAAATGCTTTATTTGTGAAATTTGTGATGCTATTGCTTTATTTGTAACCATTATAAGCTG
CAATAAACAAGTTAACAACAACAATTGCATTCATTTTATGTTTCAGGTTCAGGGGGAGGTGTGGGAGGTT
TTTTAAAGCAAGTAAAACCTCTACAAATGTGGTATTGGCCCATCTCTATCGGTATCGTAGCATAACCCCT
TGGGGCCTCTAAACGGGTCTTGAGGGGTTTTTTGTGCCCCTCGGGCCGGATTGCTATCTACCGGCATTGG
CGCAGAAAAAAATGCCTGATGCGACGCTGCGCGTCTTATACTCCCACATATGCCAGATTCAGCAACGGAT
ACGGCTTCCCCAACTTGCCCACTTCCATACGTGTCCTCCTTACCAGAAATTTATCCTTAAGGTCGTCAGC
TATCCTGCAGGCGATCTCTCGATTTCGATCAAGACATTCCTTTAATGGTCTTTTCTGGACACCACTAGGG
GTCAGAAGTAGTTCATCAAACTTTCTTCCCTCCCTAATCTCATTGGTTACCTTGGGCTATCGAAACTTAA
TTAACCAGTCAAGTCAGCTACTTGGCGAGATCGACTTGTCTGGGTTTCGACTACGCTCAGAATTGCGTCA
GTCAAGTTCGATCTGGTCCTTGCTATTGCACCCGTTCTCCGATTACGAGTTTCATTTAAATCATGTGAGC
AAAAGGCCAGCAAAAGGCCAGGAACCGTAAAAAGGCCGCGTTGCTGGCGTTTTTCCATAGGCTCCGCCCC
CCTGACGAGCATCACAAAAATCGACGCTCAAGTCAGAGGTGGCGAAACCCGACAGGACTATAAAGATACC
AGGCGTTTCCCCCTGGAAGCTCCCTCGTGCGCTCTCCTGTTCCGACCCTGCCGCTTACCGGATACCTGTC
CGCCTTTCTCCCTTCGGGAAGCGTGGCGCTTTCTCATAGCTCACGCTGTAGGTATCTCAGTTCGGTGTAG
GTCGTTCGCTCCAAGCTGGGCTGTGTGCACGAACCCCCCGTTCAGCCCGACCGCTGCGCCTTATCCGGTA
ACTATCGTCTTGAGTCCAACCCGGTAAGACACGACTTATCGCCACTGGCAGCAGCCACTGGTAACAGGAT
TAGCAGAGCGAGGTATGTAGGCGGTGCTACAGAGTTCTTGAAGTGGTGGCCTAACTACGGCTACACTAGA
AGAACAGTATTTGGTATCTGCGCTCTGCTGAAGCCAGTTACCTTCGGAAAAAGAGTTGGTAGCTCTTGAT
CCGGCAAACAAACCACCGCTGGTAGCGGTGGTTTTTTTGTTTGCAAGCAGCAGATTACGCGCAGAAAAAA
AGGATCTCAAG
